>Addgene plasmid #76039 | MAP2K6 gRNA (BRDN0001145878) | addgene full sequence | sequence record 185062 | Addgene Assembled Sequence
CCCGGGTGCAAAGATGGATAAAGTTTTAAACAGAGAGGAATCTTTGCAGCTAATGGACCTTCTAGGTCTT
GAAAGGAGTGGGAATTGGCTCCGGTGCCCGTCAGTGGGCAGAGCGCACATCGCCCACAGTCCCCGAGAAG
TTGGGGGGAGGGGTCGGCAATTGATCCGGTGCCTAGAGAAGGTGGCGCGGGGTAAACTGGGAAAGTGATG
TCGTGTACTGGCTCCGCCTTTTTCCCGAGGGTGGGGGAGAACCGTATATAAGTGCAGTAGTCGCCGTGAA
CGTTCTTTTTCGCAACGGGTTTGCCGCCAGAACACAGGTAAGTGCCGTGTGTGGTTCCCGCGGGCCTGGC
CTCTTTACGGGTTATGGCCCTTGCGTGCCTTGAATTACTTCCACCTGGCTGCAGTACGTGATTCTTGATC
CCGAGCTTCGGGTTGGAAGTGGGTGGGAGAGTTCGAGGCCTTGCGCTTAAGGAGCCCCTTCGCCTCGTGC
TTGAGTTGAGGCCTGGCCTGGGCGCTGGGGCCGCCGCGTGCGAATCTGGTGGCACCTTCGCGCCTGTCTC
GCTGCTTTCGATAAGTCTCTAGCCATTTAAAATTTTTGATGACCTGCTGCGACGCTTTTTTTCTGGCAAG
ATAGTCTTGTAAATGCGGGCCAAGATCTGCACACTGGTATTTCGGTTTTTGGGGCCGCGGGCGGCGACGG
GGCCCGTGCGTCCCAGCGCACATGTTCGGCGAGGCGGGGCCTGCGAGCGCGGCCACCGAGAATCGGACGG
GGGTAGTCTCAAGCTGGCCGGCCTGCTCTGGTGCCTGGCCTCGCGCCGCCGTGTATCGCCCCGCCCTGGG
CGGCAAGGCTGGCCCGGTCGGCACCAGTTGCGTGAGCGGAAAGATGGCCGCTTCCCGGCCCTGCTGCAGG
GAGCTCAAAATGGAGGACGCGGCGCTCGGGAGAGCGGGCGGGTGAGTCACCCACACAAAGGAAAAGGGCC
TTTCCGTCCTCAGCCGTCGCTTCATGTGACTCCACGGAGTACCGGGCGCCGTCCAGGCACCTCGATTAGT
TCTCGAGCTTTTGGAGTACGTCGTCTTTAGGTTGGGGGGAGGGGTTTTATGCGATGGAGTTTCCCCACAC
TGAGTGGGTGGAGACTGAAGTTAGGCCAGCTTGGCACTTGATGTAATTCTCCTTGGAATTTGCCCTTTTT
GAGTTTGGATCTTGGTTCATTCTCAAGCCTCAGACAGTGGTTCAAAGTTTTTTTCTTCCATTTCAGGTGT
CGTGACGTACGGCCACCATGACCGAGTACAAGCCCACGGTGCGCCTCGCCACCCGCGACGACGTCCCCAG
GGCCGTACGCACCCTCGCCGCCGCGTTCGCCGACTACCCCGCCACGCGCCACACCGTCGATCCGGACCGC
CACATCGAGCGGGTCACCGAGCTGCAAGAACTCTTCCTCACGCGCGTCGGGCTCGACATCGGCAAGGTGT
GGGTCGCGGACGACGGCGCCGCCGTGGCGGTCTGGACCACGCCGGAGAGCGTCGAAGCGGGGGCGGTGTT
CGCCGAGATCGGCCCGCGCATGGCCGAGTTGAGCGGTTCCCGGCTGGCCGCGCAGCAACAGATGGAAGGC
CTCCTGGCGCCGCACCGGCCCAAGGAGCCCGCGTGGTTCCTGGCCACCGTCGGAGTCTCGCCCGACCACC
AGGGCAAGGGTCTGGGCAGCGCCGTCGTGCTCCCCGGAGTGGAGGCGGCCGAGCGCGCCGGGGTGCCCGC
CTTCCTGGAGACCTCCGCGCCCCGCAACCTCCCCTTCTACGAGCGGCTCGGCTTCACCGTCACCGCCGAC
GTCGAGGTGCCCGAAGGACCGCGCACCTGGTGCATGACCCGCAAGCCCGGTGCCTGAACGCGTTAAGTCG
ACAATCAACCTCTGGATTACAAAATTTGTGAAAGATTGACTGGTATTCTTAACTATGTTGCTCCTTTTAC
GCTATGTGGATACGCTGCTTTAATGCCTTTGTATCATGCTATTGCTTCCCGTATGGCTTTCATTTTCTCC
TCCTTGTATAAATCCTGGTTGCTGTCTCTTTATGAGGAGTTGTGGCCCGTTGTCAGGCAACGTGGCGTGG
TGTGCACTGTGTTTGCTGACGCAACCCCCACTGGTTGGGGCATTGCCACCACCTGTCAGCTCCTTTCCGG
GACTTTCGCTTTCCCCCTCCCTATTGCCACGGCGGAACTCATCGCCGCCTGCCTTGCCCGCTGCTGGACA
GGGGCTCGGCTGTTGGGCACTGACAATTCCGTGGTGTTGTCGGGGAAATCATCGTCCTTTCCTTGGCTGC
TCGCCTGTGTTGCCACCTGGATTCTGCGCGGGACGTCCTTCTGCTACGTCCCTTCGGCCCTCAATCCAGC
GGACCTTCCTTCCCGCGGCCTGCTGCCGGCTCTGCGGCCTCTTCCGCGTCTTCGCCTTCGCCCTCAGACG
AGTCGGATCTCCCTTTGGGCCGCCTCCCCGCGTCGACTTTAAGACCAATGACTTACAAGGCAGCTGTAGA
TCTTAGCCACTTTTTAAAAGAAAAGGGGGGACTGGAAGGGCTAATTCACTCCCAACGAAGACAAGATCTG
CTTTTTGCTTGTACTGGGTCTCTCTGGTTAGACCAGATCTGAGCCTGGGAGCTCTCTGGCTAACTAGGGA
ACCCACTGCTTAAGCCTCAATAAAGCTTGCCTTGAGTGCTTCAAGTAGTGTGTGCCCGTCTGTTGTGTGA
CTCTGGTAACTAGAGATCCCTCAGACCCTTTTAGTCAGTGTGGAAAATCTCTAGCAGTACGTATAGTAGT
TCATGTCATCTTATTATTCAGTATTTATAACTTGCAAAGAAATGAATATCAGAGAGTGAGAGGAACTTGT
TTATTGCAGCTTATAATGGTTACAAATAAAGCAATAGCATCACAAATTTCACAAATAAAGCATTTTTTTC
ACTGCATTCTAGTTGTGGTTTGTCCAAACTCATCAATGTATCTTATCATGTCTGGCTCTAGCTATCCCGC
CCCTAACTCCGCCCATCCCGCCCCTAACTCCGCCCAGTTCCGCCCATTCTCCGCCCCATGGCTGACTAAT
TTTTTTTATTTATGCAGAGGCCGAGGCCGCCTCGGCCTCTGAGCTATTCCAGAAGTAGTGAGGAGGCTTT
TTTGGAGGCCTAGGGACGTACCCAATTCGCCCTATAGTGAGTCGTATTACGCGCGCTCACTGGCCGTCGT
TTTACAACGTCGTGACTGGGAAAACCCTGGCGTTACCCAACTTAATCGCCTTGCAGCACATCCCCCTTTC
GCCAGCTGGCGTAATAGCGAAGAGGCCCGCACCGATCGCCCTTCCCAACAGTTGCGCAGCCTGAATGGCG
AATGGG
[124 nt withheld, positions 3367-3490]
C
[91 nt withheld, positions 3492-3582]
A
[49 nt withheld, positions 3584-3632]
CCTTTGACGTTGGAGTCCACGTTCTTT
[37 nt withheld, positions 3660-3696]
ACCCTATCTCGGTCTATTCTTTTGATTTATAAGGGATTTTGCCGATTTCGGCCTATTGGTTAAAAAATGA
GCTGATTTAACAAAAATTTAACGCGAATTTTAACAAAATATTAACGCTTACAATTTAGGTGGCACTTTTC
GGGGAAATGTGCGCGGAACCCCTATTTGTTTATTTTTCTAAATACATTCAAATATGTATCCGCTCATGAG
ACAATAACCCTGATAAATGCTTCAATAATATTGAAAAAGGAAGAGTATGAGTATTCAACATTTCCGTGTC
GCCCTTATTCCCTTTTTTGCGGCATTTTGCCTTCCTGTTTTTGCTCACCCAGAAACGCTGGTGAAAGTAA
AAGATGCTGAAGATCAGTTGGGTGCACGAGTGGGTTACATCGAACTGGATCTCAACAGCGGTAAGATCCT
TGAGAGTTTTCGCCCCGAAGAACGTTTTCCAATGATGAGCACTTTTAAAGTTCTGCTATGTGGCGCGGTA
TTATCCCGTATTGACGCCGGGCAAGAGCAACTCGGTCGCCGCATACACTATTCTCAGAATGACTTGGTTG
AGTACTCACCAGTCACAGAAAAGCATCTTACGGATGGCATGACAGTAAGAGAATTATGCAGTGCTGCCAT
AACCATGAGTGATAACACTGCGGCCAACTTACTTCTGACAACGATCGGAGGACCGAAGGAGCTAACCGCT
TTTTTGCACAACATGGGGGATCATGTAACTCGCCTTGATCGTTGGGAACCGGAGCTGAATGAAGCCATAC
CAAACGACGAGCGTGACACCACGATGCCTGTAGCAATGGCAACAACGTTGCGCAAACTATTAACTGGCGA
ACTACTTACTCTAGCTTCCCGGCAACAATTAATAGACTGGATGGAGGCGGATAAAGTTGCAGGACCACTT
CTGCGCTCGGCCCTTCCGGCTGGCTGGTTTATTGCTGATAAATCTGGAGCCGGTGAGCGTGGGTCTCGCG
GTATCATTGCAGCACTGGGGCCAGATGGTAAGCCCTCCCGTATCGTAGTTATCTACACGACGGGGAGTCA
GGCAACTATGGATGAACGAAATAGACAGATCGCTGAGATAGGTGCCTCACTGATTAAGCATTGGTAACTG
TCAGACCAAGTTTACTCATATATACTTTAGATTGATTTAAAACTTCATTTTTAATTTAAAAGGATCTAGG
TGAAGATCCTTTTTGATAATCTCATGACCAAAATCCCTTAACGTGAGTTTTCGTTCCACTGAGCGTCAGA
CCCCGTAGAAAAGATCAAAGGATCTTCTTGAGATCCTTTTTTTCTGCGCGTAATCTGCTGCTTGCAAACA
AAAAAACCACCGCTACCAGCGGTGGTTTGTTTGCCGGATCAAGAGCTACCAACTCTTTTTCCGAAGGTAA
CTGGCTTCAGCAGAGCGCAGATACCAAATACTGTTCTTCTAGTGTAGCCGTAGTTAGGCCACCACTTCAA
GAACTCTGTAGCACCGCCTACATACCTCGCTCTGCTAATCCTGTTACCAGTGGCTGCTGCCAGTGGCGAT
AAGTCGTGTCTTACCGGGTTGGACTCAAGACGATAGTTACCGGATAAGGCGCAGCGGTCGGGCTGAACGG
GGGGTTCGTGCACACAGCCCAGCTTGGAGCGAACGACCTACACCGAACTGAGATACCTACAGCGTGAGCT
ATGAGAAAGCGCCACGCTTCCCGAAGGGAGAAAGGCGGACAGGTATCCGGTAAGCGGCAGGGTCGGAACA
GGAGAGCGCACGAGGGAGCTTCCAGGGGGAAACGCCTGGTATCTTTATAGTCCTGTCGGGTTTCGCCACC
TCTGACTTGAGCGTCGATTTTTGTGATGCTCGTCAGGGGGGCGGAGCCTATGGAAAAACGCCAGCAACGC
GGCCTTTTTACGGTTCCTGGCCTTTTGCTGGCCTTTTGCTCACATGTTCTTTCCTGCGTTATCCCCTGAT
TCTGTGGATAACCGTATTACCGCCTTTGAGTGAGCTGATACCGCTCGCCGCAGCCGAACGACCGAGCGCA
GCGAGTCAGTGAGCGAGGAAGCGGAAGAGCGCCCAATACGCAAACCGCCTCTCCCCGCGCGTTGGCCGAT
TCATTAATGCAGCTGGCACGACAGGTTTCCCGACTGGAAAGCGGGCAGTGAGCGCAACGCAATTAATGTG
AGTTAGCTCACTCATTAGGCACCCCAGGCTTTACACTTTATGCTTCCGGCTCGTATGTTGTGTGGAATTG
TGAGCGGATAACAATTTCACACAGGAAACAGCTATGACCATGATTACGCCAAGCGCGCAATTAACCCTCA
CTAAAGGGAACAAAAGCTGGAGCTGCAAGCTTAATGTAGTCTTATGCAATACTCTTGTAGTCTTGCAACA
TGGTAACGATGAGTTAGCAACATGCCTTACAAGGAGAGAAAAAGCACCGTGCATGCCGATTGGTGGAAGT
AAGGTGGTACGATCGTGCCTTATTAGGAAGGCAACAGACGGGTCTGACATGGATTGGACGAACCACTGAA
TTGCCGCATTGCAGAGATATTGTATTTAAGTGCCTAGCTCGATACATAAACGGGTCTCTCTGGTTAGACC
AGATCTGAGCCTGGGAGCTCTCTGGCTAACTAGGGAACCCACTGCTTAAGCCTCAATAAAGCTTGCCTTG
AGTGCTTCAAGTAGTGTGTGCCCGTCTGTTGTGTGACTCTGGTAACTAGAGATCCCTCAGACCCTTTTAG
TCAGTGTGGAAAATCTCTAGCAGTGGCGCCCGAACAGGGACTTGAAAGCGAAAGGGAAACCAGAGGAGCT
CTCTCGACGCAGGACTCGGCTTGCTGAAGCGCGCACGGCAAGAGGCGAGGGGCGGCGACTGGTGAGTACG
CCAAAAATTTTGACTAGCGGAGGCTAGAAGGAGAGAGATGGGTGCGAGAGCGTCAGTATTAAGCGGGGGA
GAATTAGATCGCGATGGGAAAAAATTCGGTTAAGGCCAGGGGGAAAGAAAAAATATAAATTAAAACATAT
AGTATGGGCAAGCAGGGAGCTAGAACGATTCGCAGTTAATCCTGGCCTGTTAGAAACATCAGAAGGCTGT
AGACAAATACTGGGACAGCTACAACCATCCCTTCAGACAGGATCAGAAGAACTTAGATCATTATATAATA
CAGTAGCAACCCTCTATTGTGTGCATCAAAGGATAGAGATAAAAGACACCAAGGAAGCTTTAGACAAGAT
AGAGGAAGAGCAAAACAAAAGTAAGACCACCGCACAGCAAGCGGCCGCTGATCTTCAGACCTGGAGGAGG
AGATATGAGGGACAATTGGAGAAGTGAATTATATAAATATAAAGTAGTAAAAATTGAACCATTAGGAGTA
GCACCCACCAAGGCAAAGAGAAGAGTGGTGCAGAGAGAAAAAAGAGCAGTGGGAATAGGAGCTTTGTTCC
TTGGGTTCTTGGGAGCAGCAGGAAGCACTATGGGCGCAGCGTCAATGACGCTGACGGTACAGGCCAGACA
ATTATTGTCTGGTATAGTGCAGCAGCAGAACAATTTGCTGAGGGCTATTGAGGCGCAACAGCATCTGTTG
CAACTCACAGTCTGGGGCATCAAGCAGCTCCAGGCAAGAATCCTGGCTGTGGAAAGATACCTAAAGGATC
AACAGCTCCTGGGGATTTGGGGTTGCTCTGGAAAACTCATTTGCACCACTGCTGTGCCTTGGAATGCTAG
TTGGAGTAATAAATCTCTGGAACAGATTTGGAATCACACGACCTGGATGGAGTGGGACAGAGAAATTAAC
AATTACACAAGCTTAATACACTCCTTAATTGAAGAATCGCAAAACCAGCAAGAAAAGAATGAACAAGAAT
TATTGGAATTAGATAAATGGGCAAGTTTGTGGAATTGGTTTAACATAACAAATTGGCTGTGGTATATAAA
ATTATTCATAATGATAGTAGGAGGCTTGGTAGGTTTAAGAATAGTTTTTGCTGTACTTTCTATAGTGAAT
AGAGTTAGGCAGGGATATTCACCATTATCGTTTCAGACCCACCTCCCAACCCCGAGGGGACCCAGAGAGG
GCCTATTTCCCATGATTCCTTCATATTTGCATATACGATACAAGGCTGTTAGAGAGATAATTAGAATTAA
TTTGACTGTAAACACAAAGATATTAGTACAAAATACGTGACGTAGAAAGTAATAATTTCTTGGGTAGTTT
GCAGTTTTAAAATTATGTTTTAAAATGGACTATCATATGCTTACCGTAACTTGAAAGTATTTCGATTTCT
TGGCTTTATATATCTTGTGGAAAGGACGAAACACCGTTATGGCGCACTGTTTCGGGGTTTTAGAGCTAGA
AATAGCAAGTTAAAATAAGGCTAGTCCGTTATCAACTTGAAAAAGTGGCACCGAGTCGGTGCTTTTTTAA
GCTTGGCGTAACTAGATCTTGAGACAAATGGCAGTATTCATCCACAATTTTAAAAGAAAAGGGGGGATTG
GGGGGTACAGTGCAGGGGAAAGAATAGTAGACATAATAGCAACAGACATACAAACTAAAGAATTACAAAA
ACAAATTACAAAAATTCAAAATTTTCGGGTTTATTACAGGGACAGCAGAGATCCACTTTGGCGCCGGCTC
GAGGGGG
Features (pLannotate 1.2.2; 29 found; start..end, strand, type, name):
     14..80      +  CDS            small t antigen (fragment): SV40 (simian virus 40) small t antigen
    106..317     +  promoter       EF-1α core promoter: core promoter for human elongation factor EF-1α
    318..1256    +  intron         EF-1α intron A: intron upstream of the start codon of human EF-1α
   1278..1877    +  CDS            PuroR (fragment): puromycin N-acetyltransferase; pac from Streptomyces; confers resistance to puromycin
   1893..2481    +  misc_feature   WPRE: woodchuck hepatitis virus posttranscriptional regulatory element
   2532..2551    +  misc_feature   cPPT/CTS (fragment): central polypurine tract and central termination sequence of HIV-1
   2553..2786    +  LTR            3' LTR (ΔU3): self-inactivating 3' long terminal repeat (LTR) from HIV-1
   2864..2985    +  polyA_signal   SV40 poly(A) signal: SV40 polyadenylation signal
   3025..3160    +  rep_origin     SV40 ori: SV40 origin of replication
   3181..3199    -  promoter       T7 promoter: promoter for bacteriophage T7 RNA polymerase
   3207..3362    +  CDS            lacZα (fragment): LacZα fragment of β-galactosidase; lacZ fragment
   3367..3795    +  rep_origin     f1 ori (sequence partly withheld): f1 bacteriophage origin of replication; arrow indicates direction of (+) strand synthesis
   3848..3952    +  promoter       AmpR promoter: bla
   3953..4813    +  CDS            AmpR: β-lactamase; bla; confers resistance to ampicillin, carbenicillin, and related antibiotics
   4984..5572    +  rep_origin     ori: high-copy-number ColE1/pMB1/pBR322/pUC origin of replication
   5755..5847    +  CDS            lacI (fragment): lac repressor; lacI; The lac repressor binds to the lac operator to inhibit transcription in E. coli. This inhibition can be relieved by adding lactose or isopropyl-β-D-thiogalactopyranoside (IPTG).
   5860..5881    +  protein_bind   CAP binding site: CAP binding activates transcription in the presence of cAMP. E. coli catabolite activator protein
   5896..5926    +  promoter       lac promoter: promoter for the E. coli lac operon
   5934..5950    +  protein_bind   lac operator: The lac repressor binds to the lac operator to inhibit transcription in E. coli. This inhibition can be relieved by adding lactose or isopropyl-β-D-thiogalactopyranoside (IPTG). lac repressor encoded by lacI
   5995..6013    +  promoter       T3 promoter: promoter for bacteriophage T3 RNA polymerase
   6041..6267    +  promoter       RSV promoter: Rous sarcoma virus enhancer/promoter
   6268..6448    +  LTR            5' LTR (truncated): truncated 5' long terminal repeat (LTR) from HIV-1
   6495..6620    +  misc_feature   HIV-1 Ψ: packaging signal of human immunodeficiency virus type 1
   6604..6967    +  CDS            HIV-1 gag (fragment): gag protein from human immunodeficiency virus 1; gag
   7113..7346    +  misc_feature   RRE: The Rev response element (RRE) of HIV-1 allows for Rev-dependent mRNA export from the nucleus to the cytoplasm.
   7723..7749    +  CDS            Rev (fragment): human immunodeficiency virus 1 (HIV-1) Rev protein; rev; enhances nuclear export of unspliced and incompletely spliced viral mRNAs
   7753..7993    +  promoter       U6 promoter: RNA polymerase III promoter for human U6 snRNA
   8023..8098    +  misc_RNA       gRNA scaffold: guide RNA scaffold for the Streptococcus pyogenes CRISPR/Cas9 system
   8154..8271    +  misc_feature   cPPT/CTS: central polypurine tract and central termination sequence of HIV-1
