[The description below was written by a language model from this plasmid's Addgene catalogue record and pLannotate feature annotations shown in this document.]
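Description:
MAP2K6 gRNA (BRDN0001145878) is a third-generation lentiviral CRISPR guide plasmid built on the lentiGuide-Puro backbone. It expresses a single guide RNA against human MAP2K6 (also known as MEK6/MKK6), designed against the NM_002758.3 reference transcript. The assembled sequence is 8,323 nt. In bacteria it is maintained as a high-copy plasmid through a ColE1/pUC-type origin and selected with ampicillin via the β-lactamase gene. An f1 origin, an SV40 origin and leftover lac/T7/T3 cloning-vector elements also sit in the backbone.

The lentiviral transfer cassette starts with an RSV promoter fused to a truncated HIV-1 5' LTR, which allows Tat-independent production of the genomic RNA. It continues with the Ψ packaging signal and adjoining gag fragment, then the RRE for Rev-dependent nuclear export. It ends with a self-inactivating ΔU3 3' LTR followed by an SV40 polyadenylation signal. Within this unit, a human U6 RNA polymerase III promoter drives the MAP2K6 spacer joined to the Streptococcus pyogenes Cas9 gRNA scaffold. A cPPT/CTS element lies downstream of the scaffold and aids nuclear import of the viral genome. After it, an EF-1α core promoter with its intron A drives puromycin N-acetyltransferase for selection of transduced mammalian cells, and a WPRE enhances transcript expression.

The plasmid does not encode Cas9. It is meant to be used with a separate Cas9 vector such as lentiCas9-Blast, or in cells that already express Cas9, to disrupt MAP2K6. It is an individual clone associated with a human kinome gRNA library, whose guides were selected using optimized sgRNA design rules intended to maximize on-target activity and minimize off-target effects.
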