Addgene plasmid #76039: MAP2K6 gRNA (BRDN0001145878)
Purpose: 3rd generation lentiviral gRNA plasmid targeting human MAP2K6
Depositing lab: John Doench & David Root. Depositing organization: Broad Institute. Publication: Optimized sgRNA design to maximize activity and minimize off-target effects of CRISPR-Cas9. Doench JG, Fusi N, Sullender M, Hegde M, Vaimberg EW, Donovan KF, Smith I, Tothova Z, Wilen C, Orchard R, Virgin HW, Listgarten J, Root DE. Nat Biotechnol. 2016 Jan 18. doi: 10.1038/nbt.3437. PubMed 26780180.
Backbone
  Vector backbone: lentiGuide-Puro
  Backbone manufacturer: Zhang Lab (Addgene plasmid # 52963)
  Vector type: Mammalian Expression, Lentiviral, CRISPR
  Selectable markers: Puromycin
Growth in bacteria
  Bacterial resistance: Ampicillin, 100 μg/mL
  Growth temperature: 37°C
  Growth strain: DH5alpha
  Copy number: High Copy
Gene/Insert
  Gene/Insert name: MAP2K6 (alt names: MAP2K6; NM_002758.3)
  gRNA/shRNA sequence: TTATGGCGCACTGTTTCGGG
  Species: H. sapiens (human)
  Entrez Gene: MAP2K6 (a.k.a. MAPKK6, MEK6, MKK6, PRKMK6, SAPKK-3, SAPKK3)
  Promoter: hU6
  Cloning method: Unknown
  Sequencing primers: 5′ U6-F; 3′ pS2-R
Terms and licenses: Academic/Nonprofit Terms; Industry Terms: Not Available to Industry
Depositor comments: The gRNA was designed to target the following Genbank reference sequence(s): NM_002758.3. Note that this plasmid does NOT contain Cas9. It should be used in conjunction with lentiCas9-Blast (Addgene #52962) or otherwise with cell lines already expressing Cas9. Browse the full kinome gRNA library at http://www.addgene.org/pooled-library/broadgpp-human-kinome/ or visit http://www.broadinstitute.org/rnai/public/ for detailed protocols and information.
How to cite: MAP2K6 gRNA (BRDN0001145878) was a gift from John Doench & David Root (Addgene plasmid # 76039 ; http://n2t.net/addgene:76039 ; RRID:Addgene_76039)
