>Addgene plasmid #76039 | MAP2K6 gRNA (BRDN0001145878) | depositor partial sequence | sequence record 143499 | Target Sequence
TTATGGCGCACTGTTTCGGG
