>Addgene plasmid #76039 | MAP2K6 gRNA (BRDN0001145878) | addgene partial sequence | sequence record 185061 | hU6-F
CGTAGAAAGTAATAATTTCTTGGGTAGTTTGCAGTTTTAAAATTATGTTTTAAAATGGACTATCATATGC
TTACCGTAACTTGAAAGTATTTCGATTTCTTGGCTTTATATATCTTGTGGAAAGGACGAAACACCGTTAT
GGCGCACTGTTTCGGGGTTTTAGAGCTAGAAATAGCAAGTTAAAATAAGGCTAGTCCGTTATCAACTTGA
AAAAGTGGCACCGAGTCGGTGCTTTTTTAAGCTTGGCGTAACTAGATCTTGAGACAAATGGCAGTATTCA
TCCACAATTTTAAAAGAAAAGGGGGGATTGGGGGGTACAGTGCAGGGGAAAGAATAGTAGACATAATAGC
AACAGACATACAAACTAAAGAATTACAAAAACAAATTACAAAAATTCAAAATTTTCGGGTTTATTACAGG
GACAGCAGAGATCCACTTTGGCGCCGGCTCGAGGGGGCCCGGGTGCAAAGATGGATAAAGTTTTAAACAG
AGAGGAATCTTTGCAGCTAATGGACCTTCTAGGTCTTGAAAGGAGTGGGAATTGGCTCCGGTGCCCGTCA
GTGGGCAGAG
